>Addgene plasmid #197791 | pJMC-4T | addgene full sequence | sequence record 390530 | Addgene NGS Result
GTCAGTGAGCGAGGAAGCGGAAGAGCGCCCACCTGCTTTTCCCAGGCGCGCCGGAGTGAGACCGGCCGCA
TTAGGCACCCCAGGCTTTACACTTTATGCTTCCGGCTCGTATAATGTGTGGATTTTGAGTTAGGATCCGT
CGAGATTTTCAGGAGCTAAGGAAGCTAAAATGGAGAAAAAAATCACTGGATATACCACCGTTGATATATC
CCAATGGCATCGTAAAGAACATTTTGAGGCATTTCAGTCAGTCGCTCAATGTACCTATAACCAGACCGTT
CAGCTGGATATTACGGCCTTTTTAAAGACCGTAAAGAAAAATAAGCACAAGTTTTATCCGGCCTTTATTC
ACATTCTTGCCCGCCTGATGAATGCTCATCCGGAATTCCGTATGGCAATGAAAGACGGTGAGCTGGTGAT
ATGGGATAGTGTTCACCCTTGTTACACCGTTTTCCATGAGCAAACTGAAACGTTTTCATCGCTCTGGAGT
GAATACCACGACGATTTCCGGCAGTTTCTACACATATATTCGCAAGATGTGGCGTGTTACGGTGAAAACC
TGGCCTATTTCCCTAAAGGGTTTATTGAGAATATGTTTTTCGTTTCAGCCAATCCCTGGGTGAGTTTCAC
CAGTTTTGATTTAAACGTGGCCAATATGGACAACTTCTTCGCCCCCGTTTTCACCATGGGCAAATATTAT
ACGCAAGGCGACAAGGTGCTGATGCCGCTGGCGATTCAGGTTCATCATGCCGTTTGTGATGGCTTCCATG
TCGGCAGAATGCTTAATGAATTACAACAGTACTGCGATGAGTGGCAGGCGGGGCGTAATCTAGAGGATCC
GGCTTACTAAAAGCCAGATAACAGTATGCGTATTTGCGCGCTGATTTTTGCGGTATAAGAATATATACTG
ATATGTATACCCGAAGTATGTCAAAAGGAGGTATGCTATGAAGCAGCGTATTACAGTGACAGTTGACAGC
GACAGCTATCAGTTGCTCAAGGCATATATGATGTCAATATCTCCGGTCTGGTAAGCACAACCATGCAGAA
TGAAGCCCGTCGTCTGCGTGCCGAACGCTGGAAAGCGGAAAATCAGGAAGGGATGGCTGAGGTCGCCCGG
TTTATTGAAATGAACGGCTCTTTTGCTGACGAGAACAGGGGCTGGTGAAATGCAGTTTAAGGTTTACACC
TATAAAAGAGAGAGCCGTTATCGTCTGTTTGTGGATGTACAGAGTGATATTATTGACACGCCCGGGCGAC
GGATGGTGATCCCCCTGGCCAGTGCACGTCTGCTGTCAGATAAAGTCTCCCGTGAACTTTACCCGGTGGT
GCATATCGGGGATGAAAGCTGGCGCATGATGACCACCGATATGGCCAGTGTGCCGGTTTCCGTTATCGGG
GAAGAAGTGGCTGATCTCAGCCACCGCGAAAATGACATCAAAAACGCCATTAACCTGATGTTCTGGGGAA
TATAAGGTCTCTCGCTGAGCTCAGTGTTTTGCAGGTGTGATGAAAAGCCTTAGGGTCAGGTGGCACTTTT
CGGGGAAATGTGCGATGAACCCCTATTTGTTTATTTTTCTAAATACATTCAAATATGTATCCGCTAATGA
GACAATAACCCTGATAAATGCTTCAATTATATTGAAAAAGGAAGAGTATGAGTATCCAACATTTCCGTGT
CGCCCTTATTCCCTTTTTTGCGGCCTTCTGCCTTCCTGTTTTTGCTCACCCAGAAACGCTGGTGAAAGTA
AAAGATGCTGAAGATCAGTTGGGTGCCCGAGTGGGTTACATTGAACTGGATCTCAACAGCGGCAAAATCT
TAGAGAGTTTTCGCCCCGAAGAACGCTTCCCAATGATGAGCACTTTCAAAGTTCTGCTATGTGGCGCGGT
GTTATCCCGTATTGATGCTGGGCAAGAGCAACTCGGTCGCCGCATACACTATTCTCAGAATGACTTGGTT
GAGTATTCACCAGTCACAGAAAAGCATCTTACGGATGGCATGACAGTAAGAGAATTATGTAGTGCTGCCA
TAACCATGAGTGATAACACTGCGGCCAACTTACTTCTGACAACGATTGGAGGACCGAAGGAGCTAACCGC
TTTTTTGCACAACATGGGGGATCATGTAACTCGCCTTGATCGTTGGGAACCGGAGCTGAATGAAGCCATA
CCAAACGACGAGCGTGACACCACGATGCCTGTAGCAATGGCAACAACTCTCCGCAAACTATTAACTGGCG
AACTACTTACTCTTGCTTCACGCCAGCAACTCATTGACTGGATGGAGGCGGACAAAGTTGCAGGACCACT
TCTGCGCTCGGCACTTCCGGCTGGCTGGTTTATTGCTGATAAATCTGGAGCCGGTGAGCGTGGCTCTCGC
GGTATCATTGCAGCACTGGGGCCAGATGGTAAGCCCTCCCGTATCGTAGTTATCTACACGACGGGGAGTC
AGGCAACTATGGATGAACGAAATAGACAGATCGCTGAGATAGGTGCCTCACTGATTAAGCATTGGTAACT
GTCAGACGAAGGGAAATAAATAGTAGCCCGCCTGATGTGCGGGCTTTTTTTTGGTGGTGGTTACCAGTGT
CGCTTAGCTACCGTAGGTCCTCTTAGGCGGTCCGATTAGCGACATAGTCATCAATGCCTTGACGGCAAAA
TCCCTTAACGTGAGTTTTCGTTCCACTGAGCGTCAGACCCCGTAGAAAAGATCAAAGGATCTTCTTGAGA
TCCTTTTTTTCTGCGCGTAATCTGCTGCTTGCAAACAAAAAAACCACCGCTACCAGCGGTGGTTTGTTTG
CCGGATCAAGAGCTACTAACTCTTTTTCCGAAGGTAACTGGCTTCAGCAGAGCGCAGATACCAAATACTG
TTCTTCTAGTGTAGCCGTAGTTAGGCCACCACTTCAAGAACTCTGTAGCACCGCCTACATACCTCGCTCT
GCTAATCCTGTTACCAGTGGCTGCTGCCAGTGGCGATAAGTCGTGTCTTACCGGGTTGGACTAAAGACGA
TAGTTACCGGATAAGGCGCAGCGGTCGGGCTGAACGGGGGGTTCGTGCTCACAGCCCAGCTTGGAGCGAA
CGACCTACACCGAACTGAGATACCTACAGCGTGAGCTATGAGAAAGCGCCACGCTTCCCGAAGGGAGAAA
GGCGGACAGGTATCCGGTAAGCGGCAGGGTCGGAACAGGAGAGCGCACGAGGGAGCTTCCAGGGGGAAAC
GCCTGGTATCTTTATAGTCCTGTCGGGTTTCGCCACCTCTGACTTGAGCGTCGATTTTTGTGATGCTCGT
CAGGGGGGCGGAGCCTATGGAAAAACGCCAGCAACGCGGCCTTTTTACGGTTCCTGGCCTTTTGCTGGCC
TTTTGCTCACATGTTCTTTCCTGCGTTATCCCCTGATTCTGTGGATAACCGTATTACCGCCTTTGAGTGA
GCTGATACCGCTCGCCGCAGCCGAACGACCGAGCGCAGCGA
Features (pLannotate 1.2.2; 9 found; start..end, strand, type, name):
      1..23      +  rep_origin     RSF ori (fragment): Plasmids containing the RSF 1030 origin of replication can be propagated in E. coli cells that contain additional plasmids with compatible origins.
     86..116     +  promoter       lac UV5 promoter: E. coli lac promoter with an "up" mutation
    140..169     +  promoter       cat promoter (fragment): promoter of the E. coli cat gene encoding chloramphenicol acetyltransferase
    170..850     +  CDS            CmR: chloramphenicol acetyltransferase confers resistance to chloramphenicol
   1007..1165    +  CDS            ccdA (fragment): CCDA_ECO57 - Also known as H, letA. Experimental evidence at protein level: Swiss-Prot protein existence level 1. Antitoxin component of a type II toxin-antitoxin (TA) system which inhibits the post-segregational killing (PSK) of plasmid-free cells, also referred to as a plasmid addiction system. Binds to and blocks the activity of CcdB; will also remove bound CcdB protein from the CcdB-GyrA complex by forming a CcdA-CcdB complex, a process termed rejuvenation. Functions as a transcriptional corepressor for the ccdAB operon, repression also requires CcdB (By similarity). From Escherichia coli
   1170..1472    +  CDS            ccdB: CCDB_ECOLI - Also known as G, letB, letD. Experimental evidence at protein level: Swiss-Prot protein existence level 1. Toxic component of a type II toxin-antitoxin (TA) system, functioning in plasmid maintainence. Responsible for the post- segregational killing (PSK) of plasmid-free cells, also referred to as a plasmid addiction system. Half-life of over 2 hours. Cell killing by CcdB is accompanied by filamentation, defects in chromosome and plasmid segregation, defects in cell division, formation of anucleate cells, decreased DNA synthesis and plasmid loss. Interferes with the activity of DN
   1557..1657    +  promoter       AmpR promoter: bla
   1658..2518    +  CDS            AmpR: β-lactamase; bla; confers resistance to ampicillin, carbenicillin, and related antibiotics
   2725..3313    +  rep_origin     ori: high-copy-number ColE1/pMB1/pBR322/pUC origin of replication
