[The description below was written by a language model from this plasmid's Addgene catalogue record and pLannotate feature annotations shown in this document.]
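Description:
pJMC-4T is an empty Level 1 destination vector, occupying the "Module 4T" position in a modular cloning toolkit and parts library built for plant genome engineering. The record gives no named backbone (it is listed as self-made and unspecified) and no vector type, and there is no insert. The sequenced plasmid is small, about 3.5 kb. It replicates in E. coli from a high-copy ColE1/pUC-type origin. A very short fragment matching the RSF origin is also annotated, but at about 20 bases it is unlikely to be functional.

The backbone carries an ampicillin resistance gene (β-lactamase) driven by its own promoter, which provides the permanent selection marker. The remainder of the plasmid is a counter-selection cassette consisting of a chloramphenicol acetyltransferase gene, preceded by lac UV5 and cat promoter elements, followed by a partial ccdA sequence and a complete ccdB toxin gene. CcdB poisons DNA gyrase and kills ordinary E. coli strains, so the unmodified vector has to be maintained in a ccdB-tolerant strain, with chloramphenicol and ampicillin together keeping the cassette intact. In destination vectors of this design, the CmR–ccdB cassette is normally replaced by the assembled parts during cloning. Transformation into a standard strain then selects against plasmids that still carry the toxin.

The feature table does not annotate the cloning sites or overhangs that flank the cassette, and the record does not explain what the "4T" designation means or which assembly chemistry is used. No plant-specific elements such as T-DNA borders or plant promoters are annotated, which is consistent with an intermediate module vector whose contents are later passed on to higher-level assemblies.
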