Addgene plasmid #197791: pJMC-4T
Purpose: (Empty Backbone) Level 1 Module 4T destination vector
Depositing lab: Daniel Voytas. Depositing organization: University of Minnesota. Publication: An extensible vector toolkit and parts library for advanced engineering of plant genomes. Chamness JC, Kumar J, Cruz AJ, Rhuby E, Holum MJ, Cody JP, Tibebu R, Gamo ME, Starker CG, Zhang F, Voytas DF. Plant Genome. 2023 Mar 9:e20312. doi: 10.1002/tpg2.20312. PubMed 36896468.
Backbone
  Vector backbone: Unspecified
  Backbone manufacturer: Self-made
  Vector type: Unspecified
Growth in bacteria
  Bacterial resistance: Chloramphenicol and Ampicillin, 25 & 100 μg/mL
  Growth temperature: 37°C
  Growth strain: ccdB Survival
  Copy number: High Copy
Gene/Insert
  Gene/Insert name: None
Terms and licenses: Academic/Nonprofit Terms; Industry Terms: Not Available to Industry
Depositor comments: Please visit https://www.biorxiv.org/content/10.1101/2022.10.15.511792v1 for bioRxiv preprint.
How to cite: pJMC-4T was a gift from Daniel Voytas (Addgene plasmid # 197791 ; http://n2t.net/addgene:197791 ; RRID:Addgene_197791)
